>Addgene plasmid #51732 | R5 MCS | depositor full sequence | sequence record 83028 | R5 MCS sequence 5644 bps
GCGCAGCACCATGGCCTGAAATAACCTCTGAAAGAGGAACTTGGTTAGGTACCTTCTGAGGCGGAAAGAA
CCAGCTGTGGAATGTGTGTCAGTTAGGGTGTGGAAAGTCCCCAGGCTCCCCAGCAGGCAGAAGTATGCAA
AGCATGCATCTCAATTAGTCAGCAACCAGGTGTGGAAAGTCCCCAGGCTCCCCAGCAGGCAGAAGTATGC
AAAGCATGCATCTCAATTAGTCAGCAACCATAGTCCCGCCCCTAACTCCGCCCATCCCGCCCCTAACTCC
GCCCAGTTCCGCCCATTCTCCGCCCCATGGCTGACTAATTTTTTTTATTTATGCAGAGGCCGAGGCCGCC
TCGGCCTCTGAGCTATTCCAGAAGTAGTGAGGAGGCTTTTTTGGAGGCCTAGGCTTTTGCAAAAAGCTTG
GCAATCCGGTACTGTTGGTAAAGCCACCATGGAAGATGCCAAAAACATTAAGAAGGGCCCAGCGCCATTC
TACCCACTCGAAGACGGGACCGCCGGCGAGCAGCTGCACAAAGCCATGAAGCGCTACGCCCTGGTGCCCG
GCACCATCGCCTTTACCGACGCACATATCGAGGTGGACATTACCTACGCCGAGTACTTCGAGATGAGCGT
TCGGCTGGCAGAAGCTATGAAGCGCTATGGGCTGAATACAAACCATCGGATCGTGGTGTGCAGCGAGAAT
AGCTTGCAGTTCTTCATGCCCGTGTTGGGTGCCCTGTTCATCGGTGTGGCTGTGGCCCCAGCTAACGACA
TCTACAACGAGCGCGAGCTGCTGAACAGCATGGGCATCAGCCAGCCCACCGTCGTATTCGTGAGCAAGAA
AGGGCTGCAAAAGATCCTCAACGTGCAAAAGAAGCTACCGATCATACAAAAGATCATCATCATGGATAGC
AAGACCGACTACCAGGGCTTCCAAAGCATGTACACCTTCGTGACTTCCCATTTGCCACCCGGCTTCAACG
AGTACGACTTCGTGCCCGAGAGCTTCGACCGGGACAAAACCATCGCCCTGATCATGAACAGTAGTGGCAG
TACCGGATTGCCCAAGGGCGTAGCCCTACCGCACCGCACCGCTTGTGTCCGATTCAGTCATGCCCGCGAC
CCCATCTTCGGCAACCAGATCATCCCCGACACCGCTATCCTCAGCGTGGTGCCATTTCACCACGGCTTCG
GCATGTTCACCACGCTGGGCTACTTGATCTGCGGCTTTCGGGTCGTGCTCATGTACCGCTTCGAGGAGGA
GCTATTCTTGCGCAGCTTGCAAGACTATAAGATTCAATCTGCCCTGCTGGTGCCCACACTATTTAGCTTC
TTCGCTAAGAGCACTCTCATCGACAAGTACGACCTAAGCAACTTGCACGAGATCGCCAGCGGCGGGGCGC
CGCTCAGCAAGGAGGTAGGTGAGGCCGTGGCCAAACGCTTCCACCTACCAGGCATCCGCCAGGGCTACGG
CCTGACAGAAACAACCAGCGCCATTCTGATCACCCCCGAAGGGGACGACAAGCCTGGCGCAGTAGGCAAG
GTGGTGCCCTTCTTCGAGGCTAAGGTGGTGGACTTGGACACCGGTAAGACACTGGGTGTGAACCAGCGCG
GCGAGCTGTGCGTCCGTGGCCCCATGATCATGAGCGGCTACGTTAACAACCCCGAGGCTACAAACGCTCT
CATCGACAAGGACGGCTGGCTGCACAGCGGCGACATCGCCTACTGGGACGAGGACGAGCACTTCTTCATC
GTGGACCGGCTGAAGAGCCTGATCAAATACAAGGGCTACCAGGTAGCCCCAGCCGAACTGGAGAGCATCC
TGCTGCAACACCCCAACATCTTCGACGCCGGGGTCGCCGGCCTGCCCGACGACGATGCCGGCGAGCTGCC
CGCCGCAGTCGTCGTGCTGGAACACGGTAAAACCATGACCGAGAAGGAGATCGTGGACTATGTGGCCAGC
CAGGTTACAACCGCCAAGAAGCTGCGCGGTGGTGTTGTGTTCGTGGACGAGGTGCCTAAAGGACTGACCG
GCAAGTTGGACGCCCGCAAGATCCGCGAGATTCTCATTAAGGCCAAGAAGGGCGGCAAGATCGCCGTGTA
ATAATTCTAGAGCTTATCGATACCGTCGACCTCGAATCACTAGTCAGCTGGAATTCGTTGGTAAAGCCAC
CATGGCTTCCAAGGTGTACGACCCCGAGCAACGCAAACGCATGATCACTGGGCCTCAGTGGTGGGCTCGC
TGCAAGCAAATGAACGTGCTGGACTCCTTCATCAACTACTATGATTCCGAGAAGCACGCCGAGAACGCCG
TGATTTTTCTGCATGGTAACGCTGCCTCCAGCTACCTGTGGAGGCACGTCGTGCCTCACATCGAGCCCGT
GGCTAGATGCATCATCCCTGATCTGATCGGAATGGGTAAGTCCGGCAAGAGCGGGAATGGCTCATATCGC
CTCCTGGATCACTACAAGTACCTCACCGCTTGGTTCGAGCTGCTGAACCTTCCAAAGAAAATCATCTTTG
TGGGCCACGACTGGGGGGCTTGTCTGGCCTTTCACTACTCCTACGAGCACCAAGACAAGATCAAGGCCAT
CGTCCATGCTGAGAGTGTCGTGGACGTGATCGAGTCCTGGGACGAGTGGCCTGACATCGAGGAGGATATC
GCCCTGATCAAGAGCGAAGAGGGCGAGAAAATGGTGCTTGAGAATAACTTCTTCGTCGAGACCATGCTCC
CAAGCAAGATCATGCGGAAACTGGAGCCTGAGGAGTTCGCTGCCTACCTGGAGCCATTCAAGGAGAAGGG
CGAGGTTAGACGGCCTACCCTCTCCTGGCCTCGCGAGATCCCTCTCGTTAAGGGAGGCAAGCCCGACGTC
GTCCAGATTGTCCGCAACTACAACGCCTACCTTCGGGCCAGCGACGATCTGCCTAAGATGTTCATCGAGT
CCGACCCTGGGTTCTTTTCCAACGCTATTGTCGAGGGAGCTAAGAAGTTCCCTAACACCGAGTTCGTGAA
GGTGAAGGGCCTCCACTTCAGCCAGGAGGACGCTCCAGATGAAATGGGTAAGTACATCAAGAGCTTCGTG
GAGCGCGTGCTGAAGAACGAGCAGTAATTCTAGAGTCGGGGCGGCCGGCCGCTTCGAGCAGACATGATAA
GATACATTGATGAGTTTGGACAAACCACAACTAGAATGCAGTGAAAAAAATGCTTTATTTGTGAAATTTG
TGATGCTATTGCTTTATTTGTAACCATTATAAGCTGCAATAAACAAGTTAACAACAACAATTGCATTCAT
TTTATGTTTCAGGTTCAGGGGGAGGTGTGGGAGGTTTTTTAAAGCAAGTAAAACCTCTACAAATGTGGTA
AAATCGATAAGGATCCGTCGACCGATGCCCTTGAGAGCCTTCAACCCAGTCAGCTCCTTCCGGTGGGCGC
GGGGCATGACTATCGTCGCCGCACTTATGACTGTCTTCTTTATCATGCAACTCGTAGGACAGGTGCCGGC
AGCGCTCTTCCGCTTCCTCGCTCACTGACTCGCTGCGCTCGGTCGTTCGGCTGCGGCGAGCGGTATCAGC
TCACTCAAAGGCGGTAATACGGTTATCCACAGAATCAGGGGATAACGCAGGAAAGAACATGTGAGCAAAA
GGCCAGCAAAAGGCCAGGAACCGTAAAAAGGCCGCGTTGCTGGCGTTTTTCCATAGGCTCCGCCCCCCTG
ACGAGCATCACAAAAATCGACGCTCAAGTCAGAGGTGGCGAAACCCGACAGGACTATAAAGATACCAGGC
GTTTCCCCCTGGAAGCTCCCTCGTGCGCTCTCCTGTTCCGACCCTGCCGCTTACCGGATACCTGTCCGCC
TTTCTCCCTTCGGGAAGCGTGGCGCTTTCTCATAGCTCACGCTGTAGGTATCTCAGTTCGGTGTAGGTCG
TTCGCTCCAAGCTGGGCTGTGTGCACGAACCCCCCGTTCAGCCCGACCGCTGCGCCTTATCCGGTAACTA
TCGTCTTGAGTCCAACCCGGTAAGACACGACTTATCGCCACTGGCAGCAGCCACTGGTAACAGGATTAGC
AGAGCGAGGTATGTAGGCGGTGCTACAGAGTTCTTGAAGTGGTGGCCTAACTACGGCTACACTAGAAGAA
CAGTATTTGGTATCTGCGCTCTGCTGAAGCCAGTTACCTTCGGAAAAAGAGTTGGTAGCTCTTGATCCGG
CAAACAAACCACCGCTGGTAGCGGTGGTTTTTTTGTTTGCAAGCAGCAGATTACGCGCAGAAAAAAAGGA
TCTCAAGAAGATCCTTTGATCTTTTCTACGGGGTCTGACGCTCAGTGGAACGAAAACTCACGTTAAGGGA
TTTTGGTCATGAGATTATCAAAAAGGATCTTCACCTAGATCCTTTTAAATTAAAAATGAAGTTTTAAATC
AATCTAAAGTATATATGAGTAAACTTGGTCTGACAGCGGCCGCAAATGCTAAACCACTGCAGTGGTTACC
AGTGCTTGATCAGTGAGGCACCGATCTCAGCGATCTGCCTATTTCGTTCGTCCATAGTGGCCTGACTCCC
CGTCGTGTAGATCACTACGATTCGTGAGGGCTTACCATCAGGCCCCAGCGCAGCAATGATGCCGCGAGAG
CCGCGTTCACCGGCCCCCGATTTGTCAGCAATGAACCAGCCAGCAGGGAGGGCCGAGCGAAGAAGTGGTC
CTGCTACTTTGTCCGCCTCCATCCAGTCTATGAGCTGCTGTCGTGATGCTAGAGTAAGAAGTTCGCCAGT
GAGTAGTTTCCGAAGAGTTGTGGCCATTGCTACTGGCATCGTGGTATCACGCTCGTCGTTCGGTATGGCT
TCGTTCAACTCTGGTTCCCAGCGGTCAAGCCGGGTCACATGATCACCCATATTATGAAGAAATGCAGTCA
GCTCCTTAGGGCCTCCGATCGTTGTCAGAAGTAAGTTGGCCGCGGTGTTGTCGCTCATGGTAATGGCAGC
ACTACACAATTCTCTTACCGTCATGCCATCCGTAAGATGCTTTTCCGTGACCGGCGAGTACTCAACCAAG
TCGTTTTGTGAGTAGTGTATACGGCGACCAAGCTGCTCTTGCCCGGCGTCTATACGGGACAACACCGCGC
CACATAGCAGTACTTTGAAAGTGCTCATCATCGGGAATCGTTCTTCGGGGCGGAAAGACTCAAGGATCTT
GCCGCTATTGAGATCCAGTTCGATATAGCCCACTCTTGCACCCAGTTGATCTTCAGCATCTTTTACTTTC
ACCAGCGTTTCGGGGTGTGCAAAAACAGGCAAGCAAAATGCCGCAAAGAAGGGAATGAGTGCGACACGAA
AATGTTGGATGCTCATACTCGTCCTTTTTCAATATTATTGAAGCATTTATCAGGGTTACTAGTACGTCTC
TCAAGGATAAGTAAGTAATATTAAGGTACGGGAGGTATTGGACAGGCCGCAATAAAATATCTTTATTTTC
ATTACATCTGTGTGTTGGTTTTTTGTGTGAATCGATAGTACTAACATACGCTCTCCATCAAAACAAAACG
AAACAAAACAAACTAGCAAAATAGGCTGTCCCCAGTGCAAGTGCAGGTGCCAGAACATTTCTCTGGCCTA
ACTGGCCGGTACCTGAGCTCGCTAGCCTCGAGGATATCAGATCT
Features (pLannotate 1.2.2; 12 found; start..end, strand, type, name):
     56..413     +  promoter       SV40 promoter: SV40 enhancer and early promoter
    449..2101    +  CDS            luciferase: firefly luciferase synthetic luc2 version of the luciferase gene
   2111..2135    +  misc_feature   MCS (fragment): pBluescript multiple cloning site
   2172..3107    +  CDS            hRluc: Renilla luciferase human codon-optimized
   3148..3269    -  polyA_signal   SV40 poly(A) signal: SV40 polyadenylation signal
   3292..3360    -  CDS            large T antigen (fragment): large T antigen from SV40 (simian virus 40)
   3376..3508    +  CDS            TcR (fragment): tetracycline efflux protein; tet; confers resistance to tetracycline
   3688..4276    -  rep_origin     ori: high-copy-number ColE1/pMB1/pBR322/pUC origin of replication
   4476..5336    -  CDS            AmpR: β-lactamase confers resistance to ampicillin, carbenicillin, and related antibiotics
   5337..5378    -  promoter       AmpR promoter (fragment): bla
   5441..5489    +  polyA_signal   poly(A) signal: synthetic polyadenylation signal
   5503..5594    +  misc_feature   pause site: RNA polymerase II transcriptional pause signal from the human α2 globin gene
