[The description below was written by a language model from this plasmid's Addgene catalogue record and pLannotate feature annotations shown in this document.]
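Description:
R5 MCS is a 5,644 bp mammalian dicistronic reporter plasmid built on the Promega pGL4.13 backbone. It is propagated in E. coli through a high-copy ColE1/pUC-type origin and selected with ampicillin via the β-lactamase gene. As in the parent pGL4 series, a synthetic polyadenylation signal and an RNA polymerase II transcriptional pause site from the human α2 globin gene sit upstream of the expression cassette, where they limit read-through transcription from the backbone into the reporters. The feature table also picks up short fragments matching SV40 large T antigen and a tetracycline resistance gene. These appear to be non-functional remnants of backbone sequence, not working elements.

The payload is a single transcription unit driven by the SV40 enhancer and early promoter. It encodes the synthetic firefly luciferase luc2 as the first cistron and human codon-optimized Renilla luciferase (hRluc) as the second, and it ends in an SV40 polyadenylation signal. Between the two open reading frames lies a short multiple cloning site, recorded as a 64 bp insert flanked by XbaI and NcoI sites that were both retained. Candidate sequences can therefore be placed in the intercistronic region. In this arrangement the upstream luciferase reports cap-dependent translation of the mRNA, whereas expression of the downstream luciferase depends on whatever is inserted between the cistrons. The ratio of the two activities gives a normalized readout for elements such as internal ribosome entry sites or other translation-modulating sequences. The record describes the plasmid only as a dicistronic vector with a cloning site, deposited in connection with work on mammalian translation and a synthetic 18S rRNA expression system. It does not name any particular test sequences.
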