Addgene plasmid #51732: R5 MCS
Purpose: Dicistronic vector with cloning site
Depositing lab: Vincent Mauro. Depositing organization: Scripps California (The Scripps Research Institute). Publication: Analysis of rRNA processing and translation in mammalian cells using a synthetic 18S rRNA expression system. Burman LG, Mauro VP. Nucleic Acids Res. 2012 Sep;40(16):8085-98. doi: 10.1093/nar/gks530. Epub 2012 Jun 20. PubMed 22718970.
Backbone
  Vector backbone: pGl4.13
  Backbone manufacturer: Promega
  Backbone size w/o insert (bp): 4600
  Total vector size (bp): 5644
Growth in bacteria
  Bacterial resistance: Ampicillin, 100 μg/mL
  Growth temperature: 37°C
  Growth strain: DH5alpha
  Copy number: High Copy
Gene/Insert
  Gene/Insert name: MCS (alt name: multiple cloning site)
  Insert size (bp): 64
  Promoter: SV40
  Cloning method: Restriction Enzyme; 5′ cloning site XbaI (not destroyed); 3′ cloning site NcoI (not destroyed)
  Sequencing primers: 5′ AGGACTGACCGGCAAGTTGG; 3′ TGAAGGAGTCCAGCACGTTC
Terms and licenses: Academic/Nonprofit Terms; Industry Terms: Not Available to Industry
How to cite: R5 MCS was a gift from Vincent Mauro (Addgene plasmid # 51732 ; http://n2t.net/addgene:51732 ; RRID:Addgene_51732)
