>Addgene plasmid #51732 | R5 MCS | addgene partial sequence | sequence record 89715 | pBluescript-KS 5'-TCGAGGTCGACGGTATC-3'
GATCTTGCCGCCCTTCTTGGCCTTAATGAGAATCTCGCGGATCTTGCGGGCGTCCAACTTGCCGGTCAGT
CCTTTAGGCACCTCGTCCACGAACACAACACCACCGCGCAGCTTCTTGGCGGTTGTAACCTGGCTGGCCA
CATAGTCCACGATCTCCTTCTCGGTCATGGTTTTACCGTGTTCCAGCACGACGACTGCGGCGGGCAGCTC
GCCGGCATCGTCGTCGGGCAGGCCGGCGACCCCGGCGTCGAAGATGTTGGGGTGTTGCAGCAGGATGCTC
TCCAGTTCGGCTGGGGCTACCTGGTAGCCCTTGTATTTGATCAGGCTCTTCAGCCGGTCCACGATGAAGA
AGTGCTCGTCCTCGTCCCAGTAGGCGATGTCGCCGCTGTGCAGCCAGCCGTCCTTGTCGATGAGAGCGTT
TGTAGCCTCGGGGTTGTTAACGTAGCCGCTCATGATCATGGGGCCACGGACGCACAGCTCGCCGCGCTGG
TTCACACCCAGTGTCTTACCGGTGTCCAAGTCCACCACCTTAGCCTCGAAGAAGGGCACCACCTTGCCTA
CTGCGCCAGGCTTGTCGTCCCCTTCGGGGGTGATCAGAATGGCGCTGGTTGTTTCTGTCAGGCCGTAGCC
CTGGCGGATGCCTGGTAGGTGGAAGCGTTTGGCCACGGCCTCACCTACCTCCTTGCTGAGCGGCGCCCCG
CCGCTGGCGATCTCGTGCAAGTTGCTTAGGTCGTACTTGTCGATGAGAGTGCTCTTAGCGAAGAAGCTAA
ATAGTGTGGGCACCAGCAGGGCAGATTGAATCTTATAGTCTTGCAAGCTGCGCAAGAATAGCTCCTCCTC
GAAGCGGTACATGAGCACGACCCGAAAGCCGCAGATCAAGTAGCCCAGCGTGGTGAACATGCCGAAGCCG
TGGTGAAATGGCACCACGCTGAGGATAGCGGTGTCGGGGATGATCTGGTTGCC
