>Addgene plasmid #51732 | R5 MCS | addgene partial sequence | sequence record 89717 | EBV-rev 5'-GTGGTTTGTCCAAACTCATC-3'
AGCGGCCGGCCGCCCCGACTCTAGAATTACTGCTCGTTCTTCAGCACGCGCTCCACGAAGCTCTTGATGT
ACTTACCCATTTCATCTGGAGCGTCCTCCTGGCTGAAGTGGAGGCCCTTCACCTTCACGAACTCGGTGTT
AGGGAACTTCTTAGCTCCCTCGACAATAGCGTTGGAAAAGAACCCAGGGTCGGACTCGATGAACATCTTA
GGCAGATCGTCGCTGGCCCGAAGGTAGGCGTTGTAGTTGCGGACAATCTGGACGACGTCGGGCTTGCCTC
CCTTAACGAGAGGGATCTCGCGAGGCCAGGAGAGGGTAGGCCGTCTAACCTCGCCCTTCTCCTTGAATGG
CTCCAGGTAGGCAGCGAACTCCTCAGGCTCCAGTTTCCGCATGATCTTGCTTGGGAGCATGGTCTCGACG
AAGAAGTTATTCTCAAGCACCATTTTCTCGCCCTCTTCGCTCTTGATCAGGGCGATATCCTCCTCGATGT
CAGGCCACTCGTCCCAGGACTCGATCACGTCCACGACACTCTCAGCATGGACGATGGCCTTGATCTTGTC
TTGGTGCTCGTAGGAGTAGTGAAAGGCCAGACAAGCCCCCCAGTCGTGGCCCACAAAGATGATTTTCTTT
GGAAGGTTCAGCAGCTCGAACCAAGCGGTGAGGTACTTGTAGTGATCCAGGAGGCGATATGAGCCATTCC
CGCTCTTGCCGGACTTACCCATTCCGATCAGATCAGGGATGATGCATCTAGCCACGGGCTCGATGTGAGG
CACGACGTGCCTCCACAGGTAGCTGGAGGCAGCGTTACCATGCAGAAAAATCACGGCGTTCTCGGCGTGC
TTCTCGGAATCATAGTAGTTGATGAAGGAGTCCAGCACGTTCATTTGCTTGCAGCGAGCCCACCACTGAG
GCCCAGTGATCATGCGTTT
